>Addgene plasmid #91605 | pPN072 | addgene full sequence | sequence record 180183 | Addgene NGS Result
GAGGGCCTATTTCCCATGATTCCTTCATATTTGCATATACGATACAAGGCTGTTAGAGAGATAATTGGAA
TTAATTTGACTGTAAACACAAAGATATTAGTACAAAATACGTGACGTAGAAAGTAATAATTTCTTGGGTA
GTTTGCAGTTTTAAAATTATGTTTTAAAATGGACTATCATATGCTTACCGTAACTTGAAAGTATTTCGAT
TTCTTGGCTTTATATATCTTGTGGAAAGGACGAAACACCGTTGACGTTGCTCTCTGCCTCGTTTTAGAGC
TAGAAATAGCAAGTTAAAATAAGGCTAGTCCGTTATCAACTTGAAAAAGTGGCACCGAGTCGGTGCTTTT
TTAAGCTTGGCGTAATCATGGTCATAGCTGTTTCCTGTGTGAAATTGTTATCCGCTCACAATTCCACACA
ACATACGAGCCGGAAGCATAAAGTGTAAAGCCTGGGGTGCCTAATGAGTGAGCTAACTCACATTAATTGC
GTTGCGCTCACTGCCCGCTTTCCAGTCGGGAAACCTGTCGTGCCAGCTGCATTAATGAATCGGCCAACGC
GCGGGGAGAGGCGGTTTGCGTATTGGGCGCTCTTCCGCTTCCTCGCTCACTGACTCGCTGCGCTCGGTCG
TTCGGCTGCGGCGAGCGGTATCAGCTCACTCAAAGGCGGTAATACGGTTATCCACAGAATCAGGGGATAA
CGCAGGAAAGAACATGTGAGCAAAAGGCCAGCAAAAGGCCAGGAACCGTAAAAAGGCCGCGTTGCTGGCG
TTTTTCCATAGGCTCCGCCCCCCTGACGAGCATCACAAAAATCGACGCTCAAGTCAGAGGTGGCGAAACC
CGACAGGACTATAAAGATACCAGGCGTTTCCCCCTGGAAGCTCCCTCGTGCGCTCTCCTGTTCCGACCCT
GCCGCTTACCGGATACCTGTCCGCCTTTCTCCCTTCGGGAAGCGTGGCGCTTTCTCATAGCTCACGCTGT
AGGTATCTCAGTTCGGTGTAGGTCGTTCGCTCCAAGCTGGGCTGTGTGCACGAACCCCCCGTTCAGCCCG
ACCGCTGCGCCTTATCCGGTAACTATCGTCTTGAGTCCAACCCGGTAAGACACGACTTATCGCCACTGGC
AGCAGCCACTGGTAACAGGATTAGCAGAGCGAGGTATGTAGGCGGTGCTACAGAGTTCTTGAAGTGGTGG
CCTAACTACGGCTACACTAGAAGAACAGTATTTGGTATCTGCGCTCTGCTGAAGCCAGTTACCTTCGGAA
AAAGAGTTGGTAGCTCTTGATCCGGCAAACAAACCACCGCTGGTAGCGGTGGTTTTTTTGTTTGCAAGCA
GCAGATTACGCGCAGAAAAAAAGGATCTCAAGAAGATCCTTTGATCTTTTCTACGGGGTCTGACGCTCAG
TGGAACGAAAACTCACGTTAAGGGATTTTGGTCATGAGATTATCAAAAAGGATCTTCACCTAGATCCTTT
TAAATTAAAAATGAAGTTTTAAATCAATCTAAAGTATATATGAGTAAACTTGGTCTGACAGTTACCAATG
CTTAATCAGTGAGGCACCTATCTCAGCGATCTGTCTATTTCGTTCATCCATAGTTGCCTGACTCCCCGTC
GTGTAGATAACTACGATACGGGAGGGCTTACCATCTGGCCCCAGTGCTGCAATGATACCGCGAGACCCAC
GCTCACCGGCTCCAGATTTATCAGCAATAAACCAGCCAGCCGGAAGGGCCGAGCGCAGAAGTGGTCCTGC
AACTTTATCCGCCTCCATCCAGTCTATTAATTGTTGCCGGGAAGCTAGAGTAAGTAGTTCGCCAGTTAAT
AGTTTGCGCAACGTTGTTGCCATTGCTACAGGCATCGTGGTGTCACGCTCGTCGTTTGGTATGGCTTCAT
TCAGCTCCGGTTCCCAACGATCAAGGCGAGTTACATGATCCCCCATGTTGTGCAAAAAAGCGGTTAGCTC
CTTCGGTCCTCCGATCGTTGTCAGAAGTAAGTTGGCCGCAGTGTTATCACTCATGGTTATGGCAGCACTG
CATAATTCTCTTACTGTCATGCCATCCGTAAGATGCTTTTCTGTGACTGGTGAGTACTCAACCAAGTCAT
TCTGAGAATAGTGTATGCGGCGACCGAGTTGCTCTTGCCCGGCGTCAATACGGGATAATACCGCGCCACA
TAGCAGAACTTTAAAAGTGCTCATCATTGGAAAACGTTCTTCGGGGCGAAAACTCTCAAGGATCTTACCG
CTGTTGAGATCCAGTTCGATGTAACCCACTCGTGCACCCAACTGATCTTCAGCATCTTTTACTTTCACCA
GCGTTTCTGGGTGAGCAAAAACAGGAAGGCAAAATGCCGCAAAAAAGGGAATAAGGGCGACACGGAAATG
TTGAATACTCATACTCTTCCTTTTTCAATATTATTGAAGCATTTATCAGGGTTATTGTCTCATGAGCGGA
TACATATTTGAATGTATTTAGAAAAATAAACAAATAGGGGTTCCGCGCACATTTCCCCGAAAAGTGCCAC
CTGACGTCTAAGAAACCATTATTATCATGACATTAACCTATAAAAATAGGCGTATCACGAGGCCCTTTCG
TCTCGCGCGTTTCGGTGATGACGGTGAAAACCTCTGACACATGCAGCTCCCGGAGACGGTCACAGCTTGT
CTGTAAGCGGATGCCGGGAGCAGACAAGCCCGTCAGGGCGCGTCAGCGGGTGTTGGCGGGTGTCGGGGCT
GGCTTAACTATGCGGCATCAGAGCAGATTGTACTGAGAGTGCACCATATGCGGTGTGAAATACCGCACAG
ATGCGTAAGGAGAAAATACCGCATCAGGCGCCATTCGCCATTCAGGCTGCGCAACTGTTGGGAAGGGCGA
TCGGTGCGGGCCTCTTCGCTATTACGCCAGCTGGCGAAAGGGGGATGTGCTGCAAGGCGATTAAGTTGGG
TAACGCCAGGGTTTTCCCAGTCACGACGTTGTAAAACGACGGCCAGTGAATTCGAGCTCGGTACCCGGGG
ATCCGTTAATTAA
Features (pLannotate 1.2.2; 13 found; start..end, strand, type, name):
      1..241     +  promoter       U6 promoter: RNA polymerase III promoter for human U6 snRNA
    271..346     +  misc_RNA       gRNA scaffold: guide RNA scaffold for the Streptococcus pyogenes CRISPR/Cas9 system
    395..411     -  protein_bind   lac operator: The lac repressor binds to the lac operator to inhibit transcription in E. coli. This inhibition can be relieved by adding lactose or isopropyl-β-D-thiogalactopyranoside (IPTG). lac repressor encoded by lacI
    419..449     -  promoter       lac promoter: promoter for the E. coli lac operon
    464..485     -  protein_bind   CAP binding site: CAP binding activates transcription in the presence of cAMP. E. coli catabolite activator protein
    498..590     -  CDS            lacI (fragment): lac repressor; lacI; The lac repressor binds to the lac operator to inhibit transcription in E. coli. This inhibition can be relieved by adding lactose or isopropyl-β-D-thiogalactopyranoside (IPTG).
    773..1361    -  rep_origin     ori: high-copy-number ColE1/pMB1/pBR322/pUC origin of replication
   1532..2392    -  CDS            AmpR: β-lactamase; bla; confers resistance to ampicillin, carbenicillin, and related antibiotics
   2393..2497    -  promoter       AmpR promoter: bla
   2592..2627    +  CDS            rop (fragment): Rop protein, which maintains plasmids at low copy number; rop
   2729..2828    +  misc_feature   bom (fragment): basis of mobility region from pBR322
   2834..2991    -  CDS            lacZα (fragment): LacZα fragment of β-galactosidase; lacZ fragment
   2988..3014    +  misc_feature   MCS (fragment): pUC18/19 multiple cloning site
