[The description below was written by a language model from this plasmid's Addgene catalogue record and pLannotate feature annotations shown in this document.]
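Description:
pPN072 is a small (about 3.0 kb) CRISPR guide RNA expression plasmid built on a pUC19 backbone carrying a human U6 promoter. It is propagated in E. coli as a high-copy plasmid through the ColE1/pUC-type origin of replication and is selected with ampicillin via the β-lactamase (AmpR) gene and its native promoter. The rest of the backbone consists of pUC19 remnants that have no role in guide expression: the lac promoter, lac operator and CAP binding site, a partial lacZα and multiple cloning site, and short fragments annotated as lacI, rop and bom.

The payload is a single-guide RNA cassette targeting human EPC2. The RNA polymerase III U6 promoter is followed by a short gap, which corresponds to the roughly 20-nucleotide EPC2-specific spacer, and then by the Streptococcus pyogenes Cas9 guide RNA scaffold. Transcription therefore yields a complete sgRNA able to direct SpCas9 to the EPC2 locus. The spacer was inserted between two BbsI sites, both destroyed during cloning, as is typical for type IIS oligo cloning of guides.

The plasmid encodes no Cas9, no mammalian selection marker and no reporter, so the nuclease must be supplied separately, for example from a co-delivered plasmid. The record gives the purpose as sgRNA expression against human EPC2. The associated publication describes a scaled CRISPR editing framework in human pluripotent stem cells for studying psychiatric disease, which suggests transient delivery into such cells to edit EPC2.
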