Addgene plasmid #91605: pPN072
Purpose: Express sgRNA targeting human EPC2
Depositing lab: Lindy Barrett. Depositing organization: Broad Institute. Publication: A Scaled Framework for CRISPR Editing of Human Pluripotent Stem Cells to Study Psychiatric Disease. Hazelbaker DZ, Beccard A, Bara AM, Dabkowski N, Messana A, Mazzucato P, Lam D, Manning D, Eggan K, Barrett LE. Stem Cell Reports. 2017 Oct 10;9(4):1315-1327. doi: 10.1016/j.stemcr.2017.09.006. PubMed 29020615.
Backbone
  Vector backbone: pUC19-U6 promoter
  Vector type: CRISPR
Growth in bacteria
  Bacterial resistance: Ampicillin, 100 μg/mL
  Growth temperature: 37°C
  Growth strain: DH5alpha
  Copy number: High Copy
Gene/Insert
  Gene/Insert name: EPC2 (alt name: NM_015630.3)
  gRNA/shRNA sequence: TTGACGTTGCTCTCTGCCTC
  Species: H. sapiens (human)
  Insert size (bp): 21
  Entrez Gene: EPC2 (a.k.a. EPC-LIKE, DKFZp566F2124)
  Promoter: U6
  Cloning method: Restriction Enzyme; 5′ cloning site BbsI (destroyed during cloning); 3′ cloning site BbsI (destroyed during cloning)
  Sequencing primers: 5′ M13F (-21)
Terms and licenses: Academic/Nonprofit Terms; Industry Terms: Not Available to Industry
How to cite: pPN072 was a gift from Lindy Barrett (Addgene plasmid # 91605 ; http://n2t.net/addgene:91605 ; RRID:Addgene_91605)
